Addgene plasmid #133568: PB CAG-sfGFP
Purpose: CAG sfGFP piggyBac transposon
Depositing lab: Mario Capecchi. Depositing organization: University of Utah.
Backbone
  Vector backbone: Custom
  Vector type: Mammalian Expression
Growth in bacteria
  Bacterial resistance: Ampicillin, 100 μg/mL
  Growth temperature: 30°C
  Growth strain: DH10B
  Copy number: High Copy
Gene/Insert
  Gene/Insert name: sfGFP
  Species: Synthetic
Resource information
  A portion of this plasmid was derived from a plasmid made by: piggyBac ITR's were synthesized from sequences in the NCBI database. CAG promoter is from pCAGGS obtained from BCCM/LMBP. sfGFP is from Sandia Biotech. WPRE is from Miguel Ramalho-Santos. bGH pA is from Neal Copeland. Backbone is from Stratagene.
Terms and licenses: Academic/Nonprofit Terms; Industry Terms: Not Available to Industry
Depositor comments: Four nucleotides that were previously missing in the 5' end of the WPRE were added back, and SnapGene now recognizes it as WPRE.
How to cite: PB CAG-sfGFP was a gift from Mario Capecchi (Addgene plasmid # 133568 ; http://n2t.net/addgene:133568 ; RRID:Addgene_133568)
