[The description below was written by a language model from this plasmid's Addgene catalogue record and pLannotate feature annotations shown in this document.]
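Description:
PB CAG-sfGFP is a mammalian expression plasmid of about 7.1 kb that carries a constitutive green fluorescent reporter cassette configured as a piggyBac transposon. It is built on a custom backbone derived from a commercial cloning vector. This origin shows in the remnants flanking the insert: lac promoter/operator and CAP site, lacZα and lacI fragments, opposing T3 and T7 promoters, and an f1 phage origin. Propagation in E. coli relies on a high-copy ColE1/pUC-type origin, with selection by ampicillin through the β-lactamase gene and its own promoter.

The payload is superfolder GFP, a rapidly maturing, robustly folding Aequorea-derived fluorescent protein. It is driven by the composite CAG promoter, annotated here as the CMV immediate-early enhancer, the chicken β-actin promoter and a chimeric β-actin/β-globin intron, which together give strong, broadly active expression in mammalian cells. Downstream, a WPRE enhances transcript stability and expression, and the bovine growth hormone polyadenylation signal terminates the message. The depositor notes that four nucleotides previously missing from the 5' end of the WPRE were restored.

According to the record, synthesized piggyBac inverted terminal repeats bracket the cassette, but the automated feature table does not annotate them. A short baculovirus FP25-like fragment called downstream of the poly(A) signal may reflect piggyBac-associated flanking sequence, though this is not confirmed. When piggyBac transposase is supplied in trans, the repeats allow the cassette to be excised and integrated into TTAA sites in the host genome. The plasmid encodes no transposase and no mammalian selection marker, so stably labelled cells would be identified by fluorescence.
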