Features (pLannotate 1.2.2; 19 found; start..end, strand, type, name):
    147..526     +  enhancer       CMV enhancer: human cytomegalovirus immediate early enhancer
    528..805     +  promoter       chicken β-actin promoter: No description available
    806..1822    +  intron         chimeric intron: chimera between introns from chicken β-actin and rabbit β-globin
   1891..2604    +  CDS            Superfolder GFP: Superfolder GFP is a basic (constitutively fluorescent) green fluorescent protein published in 2005, derived from Aequorea victoria. It is reported to be a very rapidly-maturing weak dimer.
   2644..3232    +  misc_feature   WPRE: woodchuck hepatitis virus posttranscriptional regulatory element
   3277..3501    +  polyA_signal   bGH poly(A) signal: bovine growth hormone polyadenylation signal
   3505..3526    +  promoter       SV40 promoter (fragment): SV40 enhancer and early promoter
   3890..3967    +  CDS            FP (fragment): FP25_NPVAC - Experimental evidence at protein level: Swiss-Prot protein existence level 1. From Autographa californica nuclear polyhedrosis virus (AcMNPV).
   3977..3995    -  promoter       T7 promoter: promoter for bacteriophage T7 RNA polymerase
   3998..4155    +  CDS            lacZα (fragment): LacZα fragment of β-galactosidase; lacZ fragment
   4187..4615    -  rep_origin     f1 ori (sequence partly withheld): f1 bacteriophage origin of replication; arrow indicates direction of (+) strand synthesis
   4642..4746    +  promoter       AmpR promoter: bla
   4747..5607    +  CDS            AmpR: β-lactamase; bla; confers resistance to ampicillin, carbenicillin, and related antibiotics
   5778..6366    +  rep_origin     ori: high-copy-number ColE1/pMB1/pBR322/pUC origin of replication
   6549..6641    +  CDS            lacI (fragment): lac repressor; lacI; The lac repressor binds to the lac operator to inhibit transcription in E. coli. This inhibition can be relieved by adding lactose or isopropyl-β-D-thiogalactopyranoside (IPTG).
   6654..6675    +  protein_bind   CAP binding site: CAP binding activates transcription in the presence of cAMP. E. coli catabolite activator protein
   6690..6720    +  promoter       lac promoter: promoter for the E. coli lac operon
   6728..6744    +  protein_bind   lac operator: The lac repressor binds to the lac operator to inhibit transcription in E. coli. This inhibition can be relieved by adding lactose or isopropyl-β-D-thiogalactopyranoside (IPTG). lac repressor encoded by lacI
   6789..6807    +  promoter       T3 promoter: promoter for bacteriophage T3 RNA polymerase
>Addgene plasmid #133568 | PB CAG-sfGFP | addgene full sequence | sequence record 274027 | Addgene NGS Result
AAGTAACAAAACTTTTAAACATTCTCTCTTTTACAAAAATAAACTTATTTTGTACTTTAAAAACAGTCAT
GTTGTATTATAAAATAAGTAATTAGCTTAACCTATACATAATAGAAACAAATTATACTTATTAACCGGTC
ATGGTCGACATTGATTATTGACTAGTTATTAATAGTAATCAATTACGGGGTCATTAGTTCATAGCCCATA
TATGGAGTTCCGCGTTACATAACTTACGGTAAATGGCCCGCCTGGCTGACCGCCCAACGACCCCCGCCCA
TTGACGTCAATAATGACGTATGTTCCCATAGTAACGCCAATAGGGACTTTCCATTGACGTCAATGGGTGG
AGTATTTACGGTAAACTGCCCACTTGGCAGTACATCAAGTGTATCATATGCCAAGTACGCCCCCTATTGA
CGTCAATGACGGTAAATGGCCCGCCTGGCATTATGCCCAGTACATGACCTTATGGGACTTTCCTACTTGG
CAGTACATCTACGTATTAGTCATCGCTATTACCATGGTCGAGGTGAGCCCCACGTTCTGCTTCACTCTCC
CCATCTCCCCCCCCTCCCCACCCCCAATTTTGTATTTATTTATTTTTTAATTATTTTGTGCAGCGATGGG
GGCGGGGGGGGGGGGGGGGCGCGCGCCRGGGGGGGGGGGGGGGGGGGGGGGGGGGGGGGGGGSGRGGCGG
AGAGGTGCGGCGGCAGCCAATCAGAGCGGCGCGCTCCGAAAGTTTCCTTTTATGGCGAGGCGGCGGCGGC
GGCGGCCCTATAAAAAGCGAAGCGCGCGGCGGGCGGGAGTCGCTGCGCGCTGCCTTCGCCCCGTGCCCCG
CTCCGCCGCCGCCTCGCGCCGCCCGCCCCGGCTCTGACTGACCGCGTTACTCCCACAGGTGAGCGGGCGG
GACGGCCCTTCTCCTCCGGGCTGTAATTAGCGCTTGGTTTAATGACGGCTTGTTTCTTTTCTGTGGCTGC
GTGAAAGCCTTGAGGGGCTCCGGGAGGGCCCTTTGTGCGGGGGGAGCGGCTCGGGGGGTGCGTGCGTGTG
TGTGTGCGTGGGGAGCGCCGCGTGCGGCTCCGCGCTGCCCGGCGGCTGTGAGCGCTGCGGGCGCGGCGCG
GGGCTTTGTGCGCTCCGCAGTGTGCGCGAGGGGAGCGCGGCCGGGGGCGGTGCCCCGCGGTGCGGGGGGG
GCTGCGAGGGGAACAAAGGCTGCGTGCGGGGTGTGTGCGTGGGGGGGTGAGCAGGGGGTGTGGGCGCGTC
GGTCGGGCTGCAACCCCCCCTGCACCCCCCTCCCCGAGTTGCTGAGCACGGCCCGGCTTCGGGTGCGGGG
CTCCGTACGGGGCGTGGCGCGGGGCTCGCCGTGCCGGGCGGGGGGTGGCGGCAGGTGGGGGTGCCGGGCG
GGGCGGGGCCGCCKCGGGCCGGGGRGGGCTCGGGGGRGGGGCGCGGCGGCCCCCGGAGCGCCGGCGGCTG
TCGAGGCGCGGCGAGCCGCAGCCATTGCCTTTTATGGTAATCGTGCGAGAGGGCGCAGGGACTTCCTTTG
TCCCAAATCTGTGCGGAGCCGAAATCTGGGAGGCGCCGCCGCACCCCCTCTAGCGGGCGCGGGGCGAAGC
GGTGCGGCGCCGGCAGGAAGGAAATGGGCGGGGAGGGCCTTCGTGCGTCGCCGCGCCGCCGTCCCCTTCT
CCCTCTCCAGCCTCGGGGCTGTCCGCGGGGGGACGGCTGCCTTCGGGGGGGACGGGGCAGGGCGGGGTTC
GGCTTCTGGCGTGTGACCGGCGGCTCTAGAGCCTCTGCTAACCATGTTCATGCCTTCTTCTTTTTCCTAC
AGCTCCTGGGCAACGTGCTGGTTATTGTGCTGTCTCATCATTTTGGCAAAGAATTGCTAGCGCCGCCACC
ATGAGCAAAGGAGAAGAACTTTTCACTGGAGTTGTCCCAATTCTTGTTGAATTAGATGGTGATGTTAATG
GGCACAAATTTTCTGTCCGTGGAGAGGGTGAAGGTGATGCTACAAACGGAAAACTCACCCTTAAATTTAT
TTGCACTACTGGAAAACTACCTGTTCCGTGGCCAACACTTGTCACTACTCTGACCTATGGTGTTCAATGC
TTTTCCCGTTATCCGGATCACATGAAACGGCATGACTTTTTCAAGAGTGCCATGCCCGAAGGTTATGTAC
AGGAACGCACTATATCTTTCAAAGATGACGGGACCTACAAGACGCGTGCTGAAGTCAAGTTTGAAGGTGA
TACCCTTGTTAATCGTATCGAGTTAAAGGGTATTGATTTTAAAGAAGATGGAAACATTCTTGGACACAAA
CTCGAGTACAACTTTAACTCACACAATGTATACATCACGGCAGACAAACAAAAGAATGGAATCAAAGCTA
ACTTCAAAATTCGCCACAACGTTGAAGATGGTTCCGTTCAACTAGCAGACCATTATCAACAAAATACTCC
AATTGGCGATGGCCCTGTCCTTTTACCAGACAACCATTACCTGTCGACACAATCTGTCCTTTCGAAAGAT
CCCAACGAAAAGCGTGACCACATGGTCCTTCTTGAGTTTGTAACTGCTGCTGGGATTACACATGGCATGG
ATGAGCTCTACAAATGATTAATTAATGATCATACAGTGCTCTGAGTACGCTATAATCAACCTCTGGATTA
CAAAATTTGTGAAAGATTGACTGGTATTCTTAACTATGTTGCTCCTTTTACGCTATGTGGATACGCTGCT
TTAATGCCTTTGTATCATGCTATTGCTTCCCGTATGGCTTTCATTTTCTCCTCCTTGTATAAATCCTGGT
TGCTGTCTCTTTATGAGGAGTTGTGGCCCGTTGTCAGGCAACGTGGCGTGGTGTGCACTGTGTTTGCTGA
CGCAACCCCCACTGGTTGGGGCATTGCCACCACCTGTCAGCTCCTTTCCGGGACTTTCGCTTTCCCCCTC
CCTATTGCCACGGCGGAACTCATCGCCGCCTGCCTTGCCCGCTGCTGGACAGGGGCTCGGCTGTTGGGCA
CTGACAATTCCGTGGTGTTGTCGGGGAAATCATCGTCCTTTCCTTGGCTGCTCGCCTGTGTTGCCACCTG
GATTCTGCGCGGGACGTCCTTCTGCTACGTCCCTTCGGCCCTCAATCCAGCGGACCTTCCTTCCCGCGGC
CTGCTGCCGGCTCTGCGGCCTCTTCCGCGTCTTCGCCTTCGCCCTCAGACGAGTCGGATCTCCCTTTGGG
CCGCCTCCCCGCAGGATCCACTAGAGCGGCCGCCTAGAGCTCGCTATCAGCCTCGACTGTGCCTTCTAGT
TGCCAGCCATCTGTTGTTTGCCCCTCCCCCGTGCCTTCCTTGACCCTGGAAGGTGCCACTCCCACTGTCC
TTTCCTAATAAAATGAGGAAATTGCATCGCATTGTCTGAGTAGGTGTCATTCTATTCTGGGGGGTGGGGT
GGGGCAGGACAGCAAGGGGGAGGATTGGGAAGACAATAGCAGGCATGCTGGGGATGCGGTGGGCTCTATG
GCTTCTGAGGCGGAAAGAACCAGCTGGGGCTCGACTAGAGCTTGCGGAACCCTTAAGCTTTTTTATTATA
TATTAGTCACGATATCTATAACAAGAAAATATATATATAATAAGTTATCACGTAAGTAGAACATGAAATA
ACAATATAATTATCGTATGAGTTAAATCTTAAAAGTCACGTAAAAGATAATCATGCGTCATTTTGACTCA
CGCGGTCGTTATAGTTCAAAATCAGTGACACTTACCGCATTGACAAGCACGCCTCACGGGAGCTCCAAGC
GGCGACTGAGATGTCCTAAATGCACAGCGACGGATTCGCGCTATTTAGAAAGAGAGAGCAATATTTCAAG
AATGCATGCGTCAATTTTACGCAGACTATCTTTCTAGGGTTAAAAAAGATTTGCGCTTTACTCGACCTAA
ACTTTAAACACGTCATAGAATCTTCGTTTGACAAAAACCACATTGTGTTGGGTCGCCCTATAGTGAGTCG
TATTACAATTCACTGGCCGTCGTTTTACAACGTCGTGACTGGGAAAACCCTGGCGTTACCCAACTTAATC
GCCTTGCAGCACATCCCCCTTTCGCCAGCTGGCGTAATAGCGAAGAGGCCCGCACCGATCGCCCTTCCCA
ACAGTTGCGCAGCCTGAATGGCGAATGGCAAATTGTAAGCGTTAATATTTTGTTAAAATTCGCGTTAAAT
TTTTGTTAAATCAGCTCATTTTTTAACCAATAGGCCGAAATCGGCAAAATCCCTTATAAATCAAAAGAAT
AGACCGAGATAGGGT
[37 nt withheld, positions 4286-4322]
AAAGAACGTGGACTCCAACGTCAAAGG
[49 nt withheld, positions 4350-4398]
T
[91 nt withheld, positions 4400-4490]
G
[124 nt withheld, positions 4492-4615]
CAGGTGGCACTTTTCGGGGAAATGTGCGCGGAACCCCTATTTGTTTATTTTTCTAAATACATTCAAATAT
GTATCCGCTCATGAGACAATAACCCTGATAAATGCTTCAATAATATTGAAAAAGGAAGAGTATGAGTATT
CAACATTTCCGTGTCGCCCTTATTCCCTTTTTTGCGGCATTTTGCCTTCCTGTTTTTGCTCACCCAGAAA
CGCTGGTGAAAGTAAAAGATGCTGAAGATCAGTTGGGTGCACGAGTGGGTTACATCGAACTGGATCTCAA
CAGCGGTAAGATCCTTGAGAGTTTTCGCCCCGAAGAACGTTTTCCAATGATGAGCACTTTTAAAGTTCTG
CTATGTGGCGCGGTATTATCCCGTATTGACGCCGGGCAAGAGCAACTCGGTCGCCGCATACACTATTCTC
AGAATGACTTGGTTGAGTACTCACCAGTCACAGAAAAGCATCTTACGGATGGCATGACAGTAAGAGAATT
ATGCAGTGCTGCCATAACCATGAGTGATAACACTGCGGCCAACTTACTTCTGACAACGATCGGAGGACCG
AAGGAGCTAACCGCTTTTTTGCACAACATGGGGGATCATGTAACTCGCCTTGATCGTTGGGAACCGGAGC
TGAATGAAGCCATACCAAACGACGAGCGTGACACCACGATGCCTGTAGCAATGGCAACAACGTTGCGCAA
ACTATTAACTGGCGAACTACTTACTCTAGCTTCCCGGCAACAATTAATAGACTGGATGGAGGCGGATAAA
GTTGCAGGACCACTTCTGCGCTCGGCCCTTCCGGCTGGCTGGTTTATTGCTGATAAATCTGGAGCCGGTG
AGCGTGGGTCTCGCGGTATCATTGCAGCACTGGGGCCAGATGGTAAGCCCTCCCGTATCGTAGTTATCTA
CACGACGGGGAGTCAGGCAACTATGGATGAACGAAATAGACAGATCGCTGAGATAGGTGCCTCACTGATT
AAGCATTGGTAACTGTCAGACCAAGTTTACTCATATATACTTTAGATTGATTTAAAACTTCATTTTTAAT
TTAAAAGGATCTAGGTGAAGATCCTTTTTGATAATCTCATGACCAAAATCCCTTAACGTGAGTTTTCGTT
CCACTGAGCGTCAGACCCCGTAGAAAAGATCAAAGGATCTTCTTGAGATCCTTTTTTTCTGCGCGTAATC
TGCTGCTTGCAAACAAAAAAACCACCGCTACCAGCGGTGGTTTGTTTGCCGGATCAAGAGCTACCAACTC
TTTTTCCGAAGGTAACTGGCTTCAGCAGAGCGCAGATACCAAATACTGTTCTTCTAGTGTAGCCGTAGTT
AGGCCACCACTTCAAGAACTCTGTAGCACCGCCTACATACCTCGCTCTGCTAATCCTGTTACCAGTGGCT
GCTGCCAGTGGCGATAAGTCGTGTCTTACCGGGTTGGACTCAAGACGATAGTTACCGGATAAGGCGCAGC
GGTCGGGCTGAACGGGGGGTTCGTGCACACAGCCCAGCTTGGAGCGAACGACCTACACCGAACTGAGATA
CCTACAGCGTGAGCTATGAGAAAGCGCCACGCTTCCCGAAGGGAGAAAGGCGGACAGGTATCCGGTAAGC
GGCAGGGTCGGAACAGGAGAGCGCACGAGGGAGCTTCCAGGGGGAAACGCCTGGTATCTTTATAGTCCTG
TCGGGTTTCGCCACCTCTGACTTGAGCGTCGATTTTTGTGATGCTCGTCAGGGGGGCGGAGCCTATGGAA
AAACGCCAGCAACGCGGCCTTTTTACGGTTCCTGGCCTTTTGCTGGCCTTTTGCTCACATGTTCTTTCCT
GCGTTATCCCCTGATTCTGTGGATAACCGTATTACCGCCTTTGAGTGAGCTGATACCGCTCGCCGCAGCC
GAACGACCGAGCGCAGCGAGTCAGTGAGCGAGGAAGCGGAAGAGCGCCCAATACGCAAACCGCCTCTCCC
CGCGCGTTGGCCGATTCATTAATGCAGCTGGCACGACAGGTTTCCCGACTGGAAAGCGGGCAGTGAGCGC
AACGCAATTAATGTGAGTTAGCTCACTCATTAGGCACCCCAGGCTTTACACTTTATGCTTCCGGCTCGTA
TGTTGTGTGGAATTGTGAGCGGATAACAATTTCACACAGGAAACAGCTATGACCATGATTACGCCAAGCG
CGCAATTAACCCTCACTAAAGGGAACCTCCCCCGGTATTCACGACAGCAGGCTGAATAATAAAAAAATTA
GAAACTATTATTTAACCCTAGAAAGATAATCATATTGTGACGTACGTTAAAGATAATCATGCGTAAAATT
GACGCATGTGTTTTATCGGTCTGTATATCGAGGTTTATTTATTAATTTGAATAGATATTAAGTTTTATTA
TATTTACACTTACATACTAATAATAAATTCAACAAACAATTTATTTATGTTTATTTATTTATTAAAAAAA
AACAAAAACTCAAAATTTCTTCTATA
